>Addgene plasmid #25545 | RAB27B | depositor partial sequence | sequence record 11949 | Author sequence
GGAGACTATGATTATCTGATCAAACTCCTGGCCCTCGGGGATTCAGGGGTGGGGAAGACAACATTTCTTT
ATAGATACACAGATAATAAATTCAATCCCAAATTCATCACTACAGTAGGAATAGACTTTCGGGAAAAACG
TGTGGTTTATAATGCACAAGGACCGAATGGATCTTCAGGGAAAGCATTTAAAGTGCATCTTCAGCTTTGG
GACACTGCGGGACAAGAGCGGTTCCGGAGTCTCACCACTGCATTTTTCAGAGACGCCATGGGCTTCTTAT
TAATGTTTGACCTCACCAGTCAACAGAGCTTCTTAAATGTCAGAAACTGGATGAGCCAACTGCAAGCAAA
TGCTTATTGTGAAAATCCAGATATAGTATTAATTGGCAACAAGGCAGACCTACCAGATCAGAGGGAAGTC
AATGAACGGCAAGCTCGGGAACTGGCTGACAAATATGGCATACCATATTTTGAAACAAGTGCAGCAACTG
GACAGAATGTGGAGAAAGCTGTAGAAACCCTTTTGGACTTAATCATGAAGCGAATGGAACAGTGTGTGGA
GAAGACACAAATCCCTGATACTGTCAATGGTGGA
