>Addgene plasmid #25545 | RAB27B | addgene partial sequence | sequence record 31528 | 25545 with T7
TCCCTCTGAAATATTTTGTTTAACTTTAAGAAGGAGATATACCATGGGCAGCAGCCATCATCATCATCAT
CACAGCAGCGGCCTGGTTCCGCGTGGTAGTGGAGACTATGATTATCTGATCAAACTCCTGGCCCTCGGGG
ATTCAGGGGTGGGGAAGACAACATTTCTTTATAGATACACAGATAATAAATTCAATCCCAAATTCATCAC
TACAGTAGGAATAGACTTTCGGGAAAAACGTGTGGTTTATAATGCACAAGGACCGAATGGATCTTCAGGG
AAAGCATTTAAAGTGCATCTTCAGCTTTGGGACACTGCGGGACAAGAGCGGTTCCGGAGTCTCACCACTG
CATTTTTCAGAGACGCCATGGGCTTCTTATTAATGTTTGACCTCACCAGTCAACAGAGCTTCTTAAATGT
CAGAAACTGGATGAGCCAACTGCAAGCAAATGCTTATTGTGAAAATCCAGATATAGTATTAATTGGCAAC
AAGGCAGACCTACCAGATCAGAGGGAAGTCAATGAACGGCAAGCTCTGGAACTGGCTGACAAATATGGCA
TACCATATTTTGAAACAAGTGCAGCAACTGGACAGAATGTGGAGAAAGCTGTAGAAACCCTTTTGGACTT
AATCATGAAGCGAATGGAACAGTGTGTGGAGAAGACACAAATCCCTTGATGACGAAGCTTGCGGCCGCAC
TCGAGCACCACCACCACCACCACTGAGATCCGGCTGCTAACAAAGCCCGAAAGGAAGCTGAGTTGGCTGC
TGCCACCGCTGAGCAATAACTAGCATAACCCCTTGGGGCCTCTAAACGGGTCTTGAGGGGTTTTTTGCTG
AAAGGAGGAACTATATCCGGATTGGCGAATGGGACGCGCCCTGTA
