[The description below was written by a language model from this plasmid's Addgene catalogue record.]
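Description:
RAB27B is a bacterial expression plasmid built on the pET28a-LIC backbone, a ligation-independent-cloning derivative of pET28a produced by a structural genomics group. It carries a 594 bp human RAB27B insert in a backbone recorded as 7328 bp without insert. The plasmid is selected with kanamycin and is listed as low copy. No feature table accompanies the record, so the origin of replication and exact regulatory elements are not itemised. The use of T7 and T7-terminator sequencing primers fits the standard pET arrangement, in which the coding sequence sits between a T7 promoter and T7 terminator and is transcribed by T7 RNA polymerase in a suitable expression host.

The insert encodes RAB27B, a small GTPase of the Rab family, fused to an N-terminal His tag that allows purification of the recombinant protein by immobilised metal affinity chromatography. The record states that the construct was made for structure determination and may not contain the full open reading frame. The insert is therefore probably a fragment with boundaries chosen for expression and crystallisation rather than the complete native coding sequence, although the exact residue boundaries are not given. The depositor links the construct to a deposited crystal structure of RAB27B. Although the backbone is designed for ligation-independent cloning, the cloning method is recorded as restriction enzyme. The plasmid is typically used to overproduce soluble, His-tagged RAB27B in E. coli for crystallography and for related biochemical or biophysical studies of the protein.
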