Addgene plasmid #25545: RAB27B
Purpose: Bacterial expression for structure determination; may not be full ORF
Depositing lab: Cheryl Arrowsmith. Depositing organization: University of Toronto.
Backbone
  Vector backbone: pET28a-LIC
  Backbone manufacturer: SGC
  Backbone size w/o insert (bp): 7328
  Vector type: Bacterial Expression
Growth in bacteria
  Bacterial resistance: Kanamycin, 50 μg/mL
  Growth temperature: 37°C
  Growth strain: DH5alpha
  Copy number: Low Copy
Gene/Insert
  Gene/Insert name: RAB27B (alt name: PDB: 2F7S)
  Species: H. sapiens (human)
  Insert size (bp): 594
  Entrez Gene: RAB27B (a.k.a. C25KG)
  Tag / fusion protein: His (N terminal on insert)
  Cloning method: Restriction Enzyme
  Sequencing primers: 5′ T7; 3′ T7-term
Terms and licenses: Academic/Nonprofit Terms; Industry Terms: Not Available to Industry
Depositor comments: PDB: 2F7S http://www.thesgc.org/structures/2F7S/
How to cite: RAB27B was a gift from Cheryl Arrowsmith (Addgene plasmid # 25545 ; http://n2t.net/addgene:25545 ; RRID:Addgene_25545)
